Addgene plasmid #64980: pTH1-SaSrtA-Q
Purpose: Expresses the E108Q mutant of Staphylococcus aureus sortase A in E. coli
Depositing lab: Teruyuki Nagamune. Depositing organization: The University of Tokyo. Publication: Design of Ca2+-independent Staphylococcus aureus sortase A mutants. Hirakawa H, Ishikawa S, Nagamune T. Biotechnol Bioeng. 2012 Dec;109(12):2955-61. doi: 10.1002/bit.24585. Epub 2012 Jul 4. PubMed 22729808.
Backbone
  Vector backbone: pTWIN1
  Backbone manufacturer: New England Biolabs
  Backbone size w/o insert (bp): 6688
  Total vector size (bp): 7135
  Modifications to backbone: Addition of a His6 tag
  Vector type: Bacterial Expression
Growth in bacteria
  Bacterial resistance: Ampicillin, 100 μg/mL
  Growth temperature: 37°C
  Growth strain: DH5alpha
  Copy number: Unknown
Gene/Insert
  Gene/Insert name: sortase A (alt name: SrtA)
  Species: Staphylococcus aureus ATCC 10832
  Insert size (bp): 447
  Mutation: deleted amino acids 1-59, E108Q
  Tag / fusion protein: Mxe GyrA intein (C terminal on backbone); chitin-binding protein (C terminal on backbone); His6 tag (C terminal on backbone)
Resource information
  A portion of this plasmid was derived from a plasmid made by: S. aureus sortase A is originally cloned from a genomic DNA of S. aureus (ATCC 10832D) in our lab.
Terms and licenses: Academic/Nonprofit Terms; Industry Terms: Not Available to Industry
How to cite: pTH1-SaSrtA-Q was a gift from Teruyuki Nagamune (Addgene plasmid # 64980 ; http://n2t.net/addgene:64980 ; RRID:Addgene_64980)
