[The description below was written by a language model from this plasmid's Addgene catalogue record and pLannotate feature annotations shown in this document.]
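Description:
pTH1-SaSrtA-Q is a 7,135 bp bacterial expression plasmid built on the pTWIN1 intein-fusion backbone, modified by the addition of a His6 tag, for producing a mutant Staphylococcus aureus sortase A in E. coli. It is maintained through a ColE1/pMB1-type origin accompanied by the rop gene and a bom fragment, and is selected with ampicillin via the bla gene. An M13 phage origin is also present, along with leftover fragments of a tetracycline resistance gene and mbeC that are backbone remnants rather than functional markers.

The expression cassette is driven by a T7 promoter with an adjacent lac operator and the T7 gene 10 ribosome binding site. The plasmid carries its own lacI gene, so transcription is repressed until IPTG is added in a host supplying T7 RNA polymerase. Five tandem rrnB T1 terminators upstream of the promoter insulate the cassette from read-through transcription, and a T7 terminator closes it. The 447 bp insert encodes sortase A from S. aureus ATCC 10832 lacking amino acids 1–59 and carrying the E108Q substitution. It is fused at its C-terminus to the Mxe GyrA intein, followed by a chitin-binding domain and the His6 tag (annotated as a fragment of a longer His tag). This arrangement allows affinity capture on chitin or metal-chelate resin, and thiol-induced cleavage at the intein's N-terminus can release the sortase from its tags. The associated publication concerns the design of Ca2+-independent sortase A mutants, so this construct serves to produce the E108Q variant for such studies.
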