Features (pLannotate 1.2.2; 26 found; start..end, strand, type, name):
     35..139     +  promoter       AmpR promoter: bla
    140..1000    +  CDS            AmpR: β-lactamase; bla; confers resistance to ampicillin, carbenicillin, and related antibiotics
   1042..1555    -  rep_origin     M13 ori (sequence partly withheld): M13 bacteriophage origin of replication; arrow indicates direction of (+) strand synthesis
   1666..2254    +  rep_origin     ori: high-copy-number ColE1/pMB1/pBR322/pUC origin of replication
   2431..2521    -  misc_feature   bom (fragment): basis of mobility region from pBR322
   2623..2814    -  CDS            rop: Rop protein, which maintains plasmids at low copy number; rop
   2855..2965    +  CDS            mbeC (fragment): MBEC_ECOLX - Experimental evidence at protein level: Swiss-Prot protein existence level 1. Required for efficient mobilization of ColE1 plasmid and is thus essential to promote the specific transfer of the plasmid during conjugation. Probably functions by inducing DNA bending, helping the MbeA relaxase to melt the DNA around the nic site and cleave the phosphodiester bond. Binds specifically double-stranded DNA (dsDNA) containing the ColE1 oriT but does not recognize the inverted repeat (IR). From Escherichia coli.
   3000..3322    -  CDS            TcR (fragment): tetracycline efflux protein; tet; confers resistance to tetracycline
   3337..3358    -  protein_bind   CAP binding site: CAP binding activates transcription in the presence of cAMP. E. coli catabolite activator protein
   3371..4453    -  CDS            lacI: lac repressor; lacI; The lac repressor binds to the lac operator to inhibit transcription in E. coli. This inhibition can be relieved by adding lactose or isopropyl-β-D-thiogalactopyranoside (IPTG).
   4454..4531    -  promoter       lacI promoter: lacI
   4539..4632    -  CDS            TcR (fragment): tetracycline efflux protein; tet; confers resistance to tetracycline
   4684..4770    +  terminator     rrnB T1 terminator: Escherichia coli rrnB; transcription terminator T1 from the E. coli rrnB gene
   4867..4953    +  terminator     rrnB T1 terminator: Escherichia coli rrnB; transcription terminator T1 from the E. coli rrnB gene
   5050..5136    +  terminator     rrnB T1 terminator: Escherichia coli rrnB; transcription terminator T1 from the E. coli rrnB gene
   5233..5319    +  terminator     rrnB T1 terminator: Escherichia coli rrnB; transcription terminator T1 from the E. coli rrnB gene
   5416..5502    +  terminator     rrnB T1 terminator: Escherichia coli rrnB; transcription terminator T1 from the E. coli rrnB gene
   5637..5655    +  promoter       T7 promoter: promoter for bacteriophage T7 RNA polymerase
   5656..5680    +  protein_bind   lac operator: The lac repressor binds to the lac operator to inhibit transcription in E. coli. This inhibition can be relieved by adding lactose or isopropyl-β-D-thiogalactopyranoside (IPTG). lac repressor encoded by lacI
   5695..5717    +  RBS            RBS: efficient ribosome binding site from bacteriophage T7 gene 10 (Olins and Rangwala, 1989)
   5716..6168    +  CDS            srtA (fragment): SRTA_STAA8 - Experimental evidence at protein level: Swiss-Prot protein existence level 1. Transpeptidase that anchors surface proteins to the cell wall (PubMed:10427003, PubMed:10446208, PubMed:10535938, PubMed:11714722, PubMed:14769030, PubMed:15247224). Recognizes and modifies its substrate by proteolytic cleavage of a C-terminal sorting signal. Following cleavage, a covalent intermediate is formed via a thioester bond between the sortase and its substrate, which is then transferred and covalently attached to the cell wall (PubMed:10446208, PubMed:10535938, PubMed:11714722, PubMed:14769030,
   6172..6765    +  CDS            Mxe GyrA intein: modified GyrA intein (Southworth et al., 1999); Mycobacterium xenopi gyrA; N-terminal cleavage of this intein can be induced by thiols.
   6796..6951    +  CDS            CBD: chitin binding domain from chitinase A1 (Watanabe et al., 1994); Bacillus circulans chiA
   6967..6984    +  CDS            9xHis (fragment): 9xHis affinity tag
   7006..7055    +  CDS            SET1 (fragment): solubility-enhancement tag derived from T7 phage gene 10B
   7063..7110    +  terminator     T7 terminator: transcription terminator for bacteriophage T7 RNA polymerase
>Addgene plasmid #64980 | pTH1-SaSrtA-Q | depositor full sequence | sequence record 109837 | pTH1-SaSrtA-Q sequence 7135 bps
AACTACGTCAGGTGGCACTTTTCGGGGAAATGTGCGCGGAACCCCTATTTGTTTATTTTTCTAAATACAT
TCAAATATGTATCCGCTCATGAGACAATAACCCTGATAAATGCTTCAATAATATTGAAAAAGGAAGAGTA
TGAGTATTCAACATTTCCGTGTCGCCCTTATTCCCTTTTTTGCGGCATTTTGCCTTCCTGTTTTTGCTCA
CCCAGAAACGCTGGTGAAAGTAAAAGATGCTGAAGATCAGTTGGGTGCACGAGTGGGTTACATCGAACTG
GATCTCAACAGCGGTAAGATCCTTGAGAGTTTTCGCCCCGAAGAACGTTCTCCAATGATGAGCACTTTTA
AAGTTCTGCTATGTGGCGCGGTATTATCCCGTGTTGACGCCGGGCAAGAGCAACTCGGTCGCCGCATACA
CTATTCTCAGAATGACTTGGTTGAGTACTCACCAGTCACAGAAAAGCATCTTACGGATGGCATGACAGTA
AGAGAATTATGCAGTGCTGCCATAACCATGAGTGATAACACTGCGGCCAACTTACTTCTGACAACGATCG
GAGGACCGAAGGAGCTAACCGCTTTTTTGCACAACATGGGGGATCATGTAACTCGCCTTGATCGTTGGGA
ACCGGAGCTGAATGAAGCCATACCAAACGACGAGCGTGACACCACGATGCCTGTAGCAATGGCAACAACG
TTGCGCAAACTATTAACTGGCGAACTACTTACTCTAGCTTCCCGGCAACAATTAATAGACTGGATGGAGG
CGGATAAAGTTGCAGGACCACTTCTGCGCTCGGCCCTTCCGGCTGGCTGGTTTATTGCTGATAAATCTGG
AGCCGGTGAGCGTGGGTCTCGCGGTATCATTGCAGCACTGGGGCCAGATGGTAAGCCCTCCCGTATCGTA
GTTATCTACACGACGGGGAGTCAGGCAACTATGGATGAACGAAATAGACAGATCGCTGAGATAGGTGCCT
CACTGATTAAGCATTGGTAACTGTCAGACCAAGTTTACTCATATATACTTTAGATTGATT
[38 nt withheld, positions 1041-1078]
A
[37 nt withheld, positions 1080-1116]
ATTTTGTTAAAATTCGCGTTAAATTTTTGTTAAATCAGCTCATTTTTTAACCAATAGGCCGAAATCGGCA
AAATCCCTTATAAATCAAAAGAATAGCCCGAGATAGGGT
[37 nt withheld, positions 1226-1262]
AAAGAACGTGGACTCCAACGTCAAAGG
[141 nt withheld, positions 1290-1430]
G
[125 nt withheld, positions 1432-1556]
AAAGGATCTAGGTGAAGATCCTTTTTGATAATCTCATGACCAAAATCCCTTAACGTGAGTTTTCGTTCCA
CTGAGCGTCAGACCCCGTAGAAAAGATCAAAGGATCTTCTTGAGATCCTTTTTTTCTGCGCGTAATCTGC
TGCTTGCAAACAAAAAAACCACCGCTACCAGCGGTGGTTTGTTTGCCGGATCAAGAGCTACCAACTCTTT
TTCCGAAGGTAACTGGCTTCAGCAGAGCGCAGATACCAAATACTGTCCTTCTAGTGTAGCCGTAGTTAGG
CCACCACTTCAAGAACTCTGTAGCACCGCCTACATACCTCGCTCTGCTAATCCTGTTACCAGTGGCTGCT
GCCAGTGGCGATAAGTCGTGTCTTACCGGGTTGGACTCAAGACGATAGTTACCGGATAAGGCGCAGCGGT
CGGGCTGAACGGGGGGTTCGTGCACACAGCCCAGCTTGGAGCGAACGACCTACACCGAACTGAGATACCT
ACAGCGTGAGCTATGAGAAAGCGCCACGCTTCCCGAAGGGAGAAAGGCGGACAGGTATCCGGTAAGCGGC
AGGGTCGGAACAGGAGAGCGCACGAGGGAGCTTCCAGGGGGAAACGCCTGGTATCTTTATAGTCCTGTCG
GGTTTCGCCACCTCTGACTTGAGCGTCGATTTTTGTGATGCTCGTCAGGGGGGCGGAGCCTATGGAAAAA
CGCCAGCAACGCGGCCTTTTTACGGTTCCTGGCCTTTTGCTGGCCTTTTGCTCACATGTTCTTTCCTGCG
TTATCCCCTGATTCTGTGGATAACCGTATTACCGCCTTTGAGTGAGCTGATACCGCTCGCCGCAGCCGAA
CGACCGAGCGCAGCGAGTCAGTGAGCGAGGAAGCTATGGTGCACTCTCAGTACAATCTGCTCTGATGCCG
CATAGTTAAGCCAGTATACACTCCGCTATCGCTACGTGACTGGGTCATGGCTGCGCCCCGACACCCGCCA
ACACCCGCTGACGCGCCCTGACGGGCTTGTCTGCTCCCGGCATCCGCTTACAGACAAGCTGTGACCGTCT
CCGGGAGCTGCATGTGTCAGAGGTTTTCACCGTCATCACCGAAACGCGCGAGGCAGCTGCGGTAAAGCTC
ATCAGCGTGGTCGTGCAGCGATTCACAGATGTCTGCCTGTTCATCCGCGTCCAGCTCGTTGAGTTTCTCC
AGAAGCGTTAATGTCTGGCTTCTGATAAAGCGGGCCATGTTAAGGGCGGTTTTTTCCTGTTTGGTCACTG
ATGCCTCCGTGTAAGGGGGATTTCTGTTCATGGGGGTAATGATACCGATGAAACGAGAGAGGATGCTCAC
GATACGGGTTACTGATGATGAACATGCCCGGTTACTGGAACGTTGTGAGGGTAAACAACTGGCGGTATGG
ATGCGGCGGGACCAGAGAAAAATCACTCAGGGTCAATGCCAGCCGAACGCCAGCAAGACGTAGCCCAGCG
CGTCGGCCGCCATGCCGGCGATAATGGCCTGCTTCTCGCCGAAACGTTTGGTGGCGGGACCAGTGACGAA
GGCTTGAGCGAGGGCGTGCAAGATTCCGAATACCGCAAGCGACAGGCCGATCATCGTCGCGCTCCAGCGA
AAGCGGTCCTCGCCGAAAATGACCCAGAGCGCTGCCGGCACCTGTCCTACGAGTTGCATGATAAAGAAGA
CAGTCATAAGTGCGGCGACGATAGTCATGCCCCGCGCCCACCGGAAGGAGCTGACTGGGTTGAAGGCTCT
CAAGGGCATCGGTCGAGATCCCGGTGCCTAATGAGTGAGCTAACTTACATTAATTGCGTTGCGCTCACTG
CCCGCTTTCCAGTCGGGAAACCTGTCGTGCCAGCTGCATTAATGAATCGGCCAACGCGCGGGGAGAGGCG
GTTTGCGTATTGGGCGCCAGGGTGGTTTTTCTTTTCACCAGTGAGACGGGCAACAGCTGATTGCCCTTCA
CCGCCTGGCCCTGAGAGAGTTGCAGCAAGCGGTCCACGCTGGTTTGCCCCAGCAGGCGAAAATCCTGTTT
GATGGTGGTTAACGGCGGGATATAACATGAGCTGTCTTCGGTATCGTCGTATCCCACTACCGAGATATCC
GCACCAACGCGCAGCCCGGACTCGGTAATGGCGCGCATTGCGCCCAGCGCCATCTGATCGTTGGCAACCA
GCATCGCAGTGGGAACGATGCCCTCATTCAGCATTTGCATGGTTTGTTGAAAACCGGACATGGCACTCCA
GTCGCCTTCCCGTTCCGCTATCGGCTGAATTTGATTGCGAGTGAGATATTTATGCCAGCCAGCCAGACGC
AGACGCGCCGAGACAGAACTTAATGGGCCCGCTAACAGCGCGATTTGCTGGTGACCCAATGCGACCAGAT
GCTCCACGCCCAGTCGCGTACCGTCTTCATGGGAGAAAATAATACTGTTGATGGGTGTCTGGTCAGAGAC
ATCAAGAAATAACGCCGGAACATTAGTGCAGGCAGCTTCCACAGCAATGGCATCCTGGTCATCCAGCGGA
TAGTTAATGATCAGCCCACTGACGCGTTGCGCGAGAAGATTGTGCACCGCCGCTTTACAGGCTTCGACGC
CGCTTCGTTCTACCATCGACACCACCACGCTGGCACCCAGTTGATCGGCGCGAGATTTAATCGCCGCGAC
AATTTGCGACGGCGCGTGCAGGGCCAGACTGGAGGTGGCAACGCCAATCAGCAACGACTGTTTGCCCGCC
AGTTGTTGTGCCACGCGGTTGGGAATGTAATTCAGCTCCGCCATCGCCGCTTCCACTTTTTCCCGCGTTT
TCGCAGAAACGTGGCTGGCCTGGTTCACCACGCGGGAAACGGTCTGATAAGAGACACCGGCATACTCTGC
GACATCGTATAACGTTACTGGTTTCACATTCACCACCCTGAATTGACTCTCTTCCGGGCGCTATCATGCC
ATACCGCGAAAGGTTTTGCGCCATTCGATGGTGTCCGGGATCTCGACGCTCTCCCTTATGCGACTCCTGC
ATTAGGAAGCAGCCCAGTAGTAGGTTGAGGCCGTTGAGCACCGCCGCCGCAAGGAATGGTGCATGCCGGC
ATGCCGCCCTTTCGTCTTCAAGAATTAATTCCCAATTCCCCAGGCATCAAATAAAACGAAAGGCTCAGTC
GAAAGACTGGGCCTTTCGTTTTATCTGTTGTTTGTCGGTGAACGCTCTCCTGAGTAGGACAAATCCGCCG
GGAGCGGATTTGAACGTTGCGAAGCAACGGCCCGGAGGGTGGCGGGCAGGACGCCCGCCATAAACTGCCA
GGAATTAATTCCCCAGGCATCAAATAAAACGAAAGGCTCAGTCGAAAGACTGGGCCTTTCGTTTTATCTG
TTGTTTGTCGGTGAACGCTCTCCTGAGTAGGACAAATCCGCCGGGAGCGGATTTGAACGTTGCGAAGCAA
CGGCCCGGAGGGTGGCGGGCAGGACGCCCGCCATAAACTGCCAGGAATTAATTCCCCAGGCATCAAATAA
AACGAAAGGCTCAGTCGAAAGACTGGGCCTTTCGTTTTATCTGTTGTTTGTCGGTGAACGCTCTCCTGAG
TAGGACAAATCCGCCGGGAGCGGATTTGAACGTTGCGAAGCAACGGCCCGGAGGGTGGCGGGCAGGACGC
CCGCCATAAACTGCCAGGAATTAATTCCCCAGGCATCAAATAAAACGAAAGGCTCAGTCGAAAGACTGGG
CCTTTCGTTTTATCTGTTGTTTGTCGGTGAACGCTCTCCTGAGTAGGACAAATCCGCCGGGAGCGGATTT
GAACGTTGCGAAGCAACGGCCCGGAGGGTGGCGGGCAGGACGCCCGCCATAAACTGCCAGGAATTAATTC
CCCAGGCATCAAATAAAACGAAAGGCTCAGTCGAAAGACTGGGCCTTTCGTTTTATCTGTTGTTTGTCGG
TGAACGCTCTCCTGAGTAGGACAAATCCGCCGGGAGCGGATTTGAACGTTGCGAAGCAACGGCCCGGAGG
GTGGCGGGCAGGACGCCCGCCATAAACTGCCAGGAATTGGGGATCGGAATTAATTCCCGGTTTAAACCGG
GGATCTCGATCCCGCGAAATTAATACGACTCACTATAGGGGAATTGTGAGCGGATAACAATTCCCCTCTA
GAAATAATTTTGTTTAACTTTAAGAAGGAGATATACATATGCAAGCTAAACCTCAAATTCCGAAAGATAA
ATCGAAAGTGGCAGGCTATATTGAAATTCCAGATGCTGATATTAAAGAACCAGTATATCCAGGACCAGCA
ACACCTGAACAATTAAATAGAGGTGTAAGCTTTGCAGAAGAAAATCAGTCACTAGATGATCAAAATATTT
CAATTGCAGGACACACTTTCATTGACCGTCCGAACTATCAATTTACAAATCTTAAAGCAGCCAAAAAAGG
TAGTATGGTGTACTTTAAAGTTGGTAATGAAACACGTAAGTATAAAATGACAAGTATAAGAGATGTTAAG
CCTACAGATGTAGAAGTTCTAGATGAACAAAAAGGTAAAGATAAACAATTAACATTAATTACTTGTGATG
ATTACAATGAAAAGACAGGCGTTTGGGAAAAACGTAAAATCTTTGTAGCTACAGAAGTCAAAGGCTGCAT
CACGGGAGATGCACTAGTTGCCCTACCCGAGGGCGAGTCGGTACGCATCGCCGACATCGTGCCGGGTGCG
CGGCCCAACAGTGACAACGCCATCGACCTGAAAGTCCTTGACCGGCATGGCAATCCCGTGCTCGCCGACC
GGCTGTTCCACTCCGGCGAGCATCCGGTGTACACGGTGCGTACGGTCGAAGGTCTGCGTGTGACGGGCAC
CGCGAACCACCCGTTGTTGTGTTTGGTCGACGTCGCCGGGGTGCCGACCCTGCTGTGGAAGCTGATCGAC
GAAATCAAGCCGGGCGATTACGCGGTGATTCAACGCAGCGCATTCAGCGTCGACTGTGCAGGTTTTGCCC
GCGGGAAACCCGAATTTGCGCCCACAACCTACACAGTCGGCGTCCCTGGACTGGTGCGTTTCTTGGAAGC
ACACCACCGAGACCCGGACGCCCAAGCTATCGCCGACGAGCTGACCGACGGGCGGTTCTACTACGCGAAA
GTCGCCAGTGTCACCGACGCCGGCGTGCAGCCGGTGTATAGCCTTCGTGTCGACACGGCAGACCACGCGT
TTATCACGAACGGGTTCGTCAGCCACGCTACTGGCCTCACCGGTCTGAACTCAGGCCTCACGACAAATCC
TGGTGTATCCGCTTGGCAGGTCAACACAGCTTATACTGCGGGACAATTGGTCACATATAACGGCAAGACG
TATAAATGTTTGCAGCCCCACACCTCCTTGGCAGGATGGGAACCATCCAACGTTCCTGCCTTGTGGCAGC
TTCAAGCGGCCGCACTCGAGCACCACCACCACCACCACTGACTGCAGGAAGGGGATCCGGCTGCTAACAA
AGCCCGAAAGGAAGCTGAGTTGGCTGCTGCCACCGCTGAGCAATAACTAGCATAACCCCTTGGGGCCTCT
AAACGGGTCTTGAGGGGTTTTTTGCTGAAAGGAGGAACTATATCCGGAT
