>Addgene plasmid #64980 | pTH1-SaSrtA-Q | depositor partial sequence | sequence record 109838 | Fusion protein of SrtA, Mxe GyrA intein, and chitin-binding protein with a His6 tag at the C-terminus
ATGCAAGCTAAACCTCAAATTCCGAAAGATAAATCGAAAGTGGCAGGCTATATTGAAATTCCAGATGCTG
ATATTAAAGAACCAGTATATCCAGGACCAGCAACACCTGAACAATTAAATAGAGGTGTAAGCTTTGCAGA
AGAAAATCAGTCACTAGATGATCAAAATATTTCAATTGCAGGACACACTTTCATTGACCGTCCGAACTAT
CAATTTACAAATCTTAAAGCAGCCAAAAAAGGTAGTATGGTGTACTTTAAAGTTGGTAATGAAACACGTA
AGTATAAAATGACAAGTATAAGAGATGTTAAGCCTACAGATGTAGAAGTTCTAGATGAACAAAAAGGTAA
AGATAAACAATTAACATTAATTACTTGTGATGATTACAATGAAAAGACAGGCGTTTGGGAAAAACGTAAA
ATCTTTGTAGCTACAGAAGTCAAAGGCTGCATCACGGGAGATGCACTAGTTGCCCTACCCGAGGGCGAGT
CGGTACGCATCGCCGACATCGTGCCGGGTGCGCGGCCCAACAGTGACAACGCCATCGACCTGAAAGTCCT
TGACCGGCATGGCAATCCCGTGCTCGCCGACCGGCTGTTCCACTCCGGCGAGCATCCGGTGTACACGGTG
CGTACGGTCGAAGGTCTGCGTGTGACGGGCACCGCGAACCACCCGTTGTTGTGTTTGGTCGACGTCGCCG
GGGTGCCGACCCTGCTGTGGAAGCTGATCGACGAAATCAAGCCGGGCGATTACGCGGTGATTCAACGCAG
CGCATTCAGCGTCGACTGTGCAGGTTTTGCCCGCGGGAAACCCGAATTTGCGCCCACAACCTACACAGTC
GGCGTCCCTGGACTGGTGCGTTTCTTGGAAGCACACCACCGAGACCCGGACGCCCAAGCTATCGCCGACG
AGCTGACCGACGGGCGGTTCTACTACGCGAAAGTCGCCAGTGTCACCGACGCCGGCGTGCAGCCGGTGTA
TAGCCTTCGTGTCGACACGGCAGACCACGCGTTTATCACGAACGGGTTCGTCAGCCACGCTACTGGCCTC
ACCGGTCTGAACTCAGGCCTCACGACAAATCCTGGTGTATCCGCTTGGCAGGTCAACACAGCTTATACTG
CGGGACAATTGGTCACATATAACGGCAAGACGTATAAATGTTTGCAGCCCCACACCTCCTTGGCAGGATG
GGAACCATCCAACGTTCCTGCCTTGTGGCAGCTTCAAGCGGCCGCACTCGAGCACCACCACCACCACCAC
