>Addgene plasmid #64980 | pTH1-SaSrtA-Q | depositor partial sequence | sequence record 109839 | SrtA
ATGCAAGCTAAACCTCAAATTCCGAAAGATAAATCGAAAGTGGCAGGCTATATTGAAATTCCAGATGCTG
ATATTAAAGAACCAGTATATCCAGGACCAGCAACACCTGAACAATTAAATAGAGGTGTAAGCTTTGCAGA
AGAAAATCAGTCACTAGATGATCAAAATATTTCAATTGCAGGACACACTTTCATTGACCGTCCGAACTAT
CAATTTACAAATCTTAAAGCAGCCAAAAAAGGTAGTATGGTGTACTTTAAAGTTGGTAATGAAACACGTA
AGTATAAAATGACAAGTATAAGAGATGTTAAGCCTACAGATGTAGAAGTTCTAGATGAACAAAAAGGTAA
AGATAAACAATTAACATTAATTACTTGTGATGATTACAATGAAAAGACAGGCGTTTGGGAAAAACGTAAA
ATCTTTGTAGCTACAGAAGTCAAAGGC
