>Addgene plasmid #64980 | pTH1-SaSrtA-Q | addgene partial sequence | sequence record 115223 | T7 5'-TAATACGACTCACTATAGGG-3'
GGAGATATACATATGCAAGCTAAACCTCAAATTCCGAAAGATAAATCGAAAGTGGCAGGCTATATTGAAA
TTCCAGATGCTGATATTAAAGAACCAGTATATCCAGGACCAGCAACACCTGAACAATTAAATAGAGGTGT
AAGCTTTGCAGAAGAAAATCAGTCACTAGATGATCAAAATATTTCAATTGCAGGACACACTTTCATTGAC
CGTCCGAACTATCAATTTACAAATCTTAAAGCAGCCAAAAAAGGTAGTATGGTGTACTTTAAAGTTGGTA
ATGAAACACGTAAGTATAAAATGACAAGTATAAGAGATGTTAAGCCTACAGATGTAGAAGTTCTAGATGA
ACAAAAAGGTAAAGATAAACAATTAACATTAATTACTTGTGATGATTACAATGAAAAGACAGGCGTTTGG
GAAAAACGTAAAATCTTTGTAGCTACAGAAGTCAAAGGCTGCATCACGGGAGATGCACTAGTTGCCCTAC
CCGAGGGCGAGTCGGTACGCATCGCCGACATCGTGCCGGGTGCGCGGCCCAACAGTGACAACGCCATCGA
CCTGAAAGTCCTTGACCGGCATGGCAATCCCGTGCTCGCCGACCGGCTGTTCCACTCCGGCGAGCATCCG
GTGTACACGGTGCGTACGGTCGAAGGTCTGCGTGTGACGGGCACCGCGAACCACCCGTTGTTGTGTTTGG
TCGACGTCGCCGGGGTGCCGACCCTGCTGTGGAAGCTGATCGACGAA
