>Addgene plasmid #64980 | pTH1-SaSrtA-Q | addgene partial sequence | sequence record 116623 | T7term 5'-GCTAGTTATTGCTCAGCGG-3'
GCAGCCGGATCCCCTTCCTGCAGTCAGTGGTGGTGGTGGTGGTGCTCGAGTGCGGCCGCTTGAAGCTGCC
ACAAGGCAGGAACGTTGGATGGTTCCCATCCTGCCAAGGAGGTGTGGGGCTGCAAACATTTATACGTCTT
GCCGTTATATGTGACCAATTGTCCCGCAGTATAAGCTGTGTTGACCTGCCAAGCGGATACACCAGGATTT
GTCGTGAGGCCTGAGTTCAGACCGGTGAGGCCAGTAGCGTGGCTGACGAACCCGTTCGTGATAAACGCGT
GGTCTGCCGTGTCGACACGAAGGCTATACACCGGCTGCACGCCGGCGTCGGTGACACTGGCGACTTTCGC
GTAGTAGAACCGCCCGTCGGTCAGCTCGTCGGCGATAGCTTGGGCGTCCGGGTCTCGGTGGTGTGCTTCC
AAGAAACGCACCAGTCCAGGGACGCCGACTGTGTAGGTTGTGGGCGCAAATTCGGGTTTCCCGCGGGCAA
AACCTGCACAGTCGACGCTGAATGCGCTGCGTTGAATCACCGCGTAATCGCCCGGCTTGATTTCGTCGAT
CAGCTTCCACAGCAGGGTCGGCACCCCGGCGACGTCGACCAAACACAACAACGGGTGGTTCGCGGTGCCC
GTCACACGCAGACCTTCGACCGTACGCACCGTGTACACCGGATGCTCGCCGGAGTGGAACAGCCGGTCGG
CGAGCACGGGATTGCCATGCCGGTCAAGGACTTTCAGGTCGATGGCGTTGTCACTGTTGGGCCGCGCACC
CGGCACGATGTCGGCGATGCGTACCGACTCGCCCTCGGGTAGGGCAACTAGTGCATCTCCCGTGATGCAG
CCTTTGACTTCTGTAGCTACAAAGATTTTACGTTTTTCCCAAACGCCTGTCTTTT
